Addgene plasmid #121223: pUC57-Kan_BR29_00107301
Purpose: Level 0 Golden-Gate compatible vector
Depositing lab: Sophien Kamoun. Depositing organization: Sainsbury Laboratory, Norwich. Publication: A Clone Resource of Magnaporthe oryzae Effectors That Share Sequence and Structural Similarities Across Host-Specific Lineages. Petit-Houdenot Y, Langner T, Harant A, Win J, Kamoun S. Mol Plant Microbe Interact. 2020 Aug;33(8):1032-1035. doi: 10.1094/MPMI-03-20-0052-A. Epub 2020 Jun 22. PubMed 32460610.
Backbone
  Vector backbone: pUC57-Kan
  Backbone size w/o insert (bp): 2626
  Vector type: Golden Gate
  Selectable markers: lacZ
Growth in bacteria
  Bacterial resistance: Kanamycin, 50 μg/mL
  Growth temperature: 37°C
  Growth strain: DH5alpha
  Copy number: High Copy
Gene/Insert
  Gene/Insert name: BR29_00107301
  Mutation: Magnaporthe grisea
  Cloning method: Restriction Enzyme; 5′ cloning site EcoRV (unknown if destroyed); 3′ cloning site EcoRV (unknown if destroyed)
  Sequencing primers: 5′ M13Fw; 3′ M13Rv
Terms and licenses: Academic/Nonprofit Terms; Industry Terms: Not Available to Industry
How to cite: pUC57-Kan_BR29_00107301 was a gift from Sophien Kamoun (Addgene plasmid # 121223 ; http://n2t.net/addgene:121223 ; RRID:Addgene_121223)
