[The description below was written by a language model from this plasmid's Addgene catalogue record and pLannotate feature annotations shown in this document.]
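Description:
pUC57-Kan_BR29_00107301 is a small, high-copy bacterial cloning plasmid that serves as a Level 0 Golden Gate module, that is, a basic part-donor vector from which a single sequence element can be released and assembled into higher-order constructs by Type IIS restriction–ligation. It is built on the pUC57-Kan backbone and is maintained in E. coli through a ColE1/pUC-type origin of replication, with selection by a kanamycin resistance gene (aph(3')-Ia) that the annotation places downstream of the bla (AmpR) promoter. The feature table also picks up short backbone remnants of the bom region, rop and lacI. These are fragments rather than functional genes.

The insert is BR29_00107301, cloned into the EcoRV site within the lacZα region, and the record lists Magnaporthe grisea in its mutation field, which most likely indicates the source organism. The associated publication describes a clone resource of Magnaporthe effectors, so the insert is presumably a candidate effector coding sequence, but the record gives no functional description of it. The annotation tool did not label the insert. It would lie in the unannotated gap between the lacZα fragment and the lac operator, lac promoter and CAP binding site, consistent with disruption of lacZα and the blue/white screening implied by the lacZ marker entry. Comparing the full sequence length with the stated backbone size suggests an insert of a few hundred base pairs. The flanking M13 forward and reverse primer sites allow sequence verification. The record does not state which Type IIS enzyme or overhangs define the module. No eukaryotic promoter, tag or expression element is present, so the plasmid is a storage and donor clone for downstream assembly into expression vectors.
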