Features (pLannotate 1.2.2; 10 found; start..end, strand, type, name):
    137..236     +  misc_feature   bom (fragment): basis of mobility region from pBR322
    242..399     -  CDS            lacZα (fragment): LacZα fragment of β-galactosidase; lacZ fragment
    750..766     -  protein_bind   lac operator: The lac repressor binds to the lac operator to inhibit transcription in E. coli. This inhibition can be relieved by adding lactose or isopropyl-β-D-thiogalactopyranoside (IPTG). lac repressor encoded by lacI
    774..804     -  promoter       lac promoter: promoter for the E. coli lac operon
    819..840     -  protein_bind   CAP binding site: CAP binding activates transcription in the presence of cAMP. E. coli catabolite activator protein
    853..945     -  CDS            lacI (fragment): lac repressor; lacI; The lac repressor binds to the lac operator to inhibit transcription in E. coli. This inhibition can be relieved by adding lactose or isopropyl-β-D-thiogalactopyranoside (IPTG).
   1128..1716    -  rep_origin     ori: high-copy-number ColE1/pMB1/pBR322/pUC origin of replication
   1887..2702    -  CDS            KanR: aminoglycoside phosphotransferase; aph(3')-Ia; confers resistance to kanamycin in bacteria or G418 (Geneticin®) in eukaryotes
   2703..2807    -  promoter       AmpR promoter: bla
   2902..35      +  CDS            rop (fragment) (across the origin): Rop protein, which maintains plasmids at low copy number; rop
>Addgene plasmid #121223 | pUC57-Kan_BR29_00107301 | depositor full sequence | sequence record 231243 | pUC57-Kan_BR29_00107301 sequence 2902 bps
TCGCGCGTTTCGGTGATGACGGTGAAAACCTCTGACACATGCAGCTCCCGGAGACGGTCACAGCTTGTCT
GTAAGCGGATGCCGGGAGCAGACAAGCCCGTCAGGGCGCGTCAGCGGGTGTTGGCGGGTGTCGGGGCTGG
CTTAACTATGCGGCATCAGAGCAGATTGTACTGAGAGTGCACCATATGCGGTGTGAAATACCGCACAGAT
GCGTAAGGAGAAAATACCGCATCAGGCGCCATTCGCCATTCAGGCTGCGCAACTGTTGGGAAGGGCGATC
GGTGCGGGCCTCTTCGCTATTACGCCAGCTGGCGAAAGGGGGATGTGCTGCAAGGCGATTAAGTTGGGTA
ACGCCAGGGTTTTCCCAGTCACGACGTTGTAAAACGACGGCCAGTGAATTGACGCGTATTGGGATGGAAC
TTGGTCTCTAATGATTCCATTGGGTCCACAACAACATGGTACTGTTGCTGCTGCTAATAAAGCTGGTCAT
GCTAAAGCTGGTAATTGTGTTTGTCCACCAAGAAGAGGTGGTTTGTCTAAAAATAGATCTGCTAGATTGT
CTGCTAGAACTGATGATGATAATACTCCACAAGGTTTTCAATGTCCAAATTGTCATCATAATTCTCATTT
TTGTGATGATGGTTCTTGTGATACTCATACTACTACTTGGTGAGCTTAGAGACCAAGTTCCATCCCAATG
GCGCGCCGAGCTTGGCTCGAGCATGGTCATAGCTGTTTCCTGTGTGAAATTGTTATCCGCTCACAATTCC
ACACAACATACGAGCCGGAAGCATAAAGTGTAAAGCCTGGGGTGCCTAATGAGTGAGCTAACTCACATTA
ATTGCGTTGCGCTCACTGCCCGCTTTCCAGTCGGGAAACCTGTCGTGCCAGCTGCATTAATGAATCGGCC
AACGCGCGGGGAGAGGCGGTTTGCGTATTGGGCGCTCTTCCGCTTCCTCGCTCACTGACTCGCTGCGCTC
GGTCGTTCGGCTGCGGCGAGCGGTATCAGCTCACTCAAAGGCGGTAATACGGTTATCCACAGAATCAGGG
GATAACGCAGGAAAGAACATGTGAGCAAAAGGCCAGCAAAAGGCCAGGAACCGTAAAAAGGCCGCGTTGC
TGGCGTTTTTCCATAGGCTCCGCCCCCCTGACGAGCATCACAAAAATCGACGCTCAAGTCAGAGGTGGCG
AAACCCGACAGGACTATAAAGATACCAGGCGTTTCCCCCTGGAAGCTCCCTCGTGCGCTCTCCTGTTCCG
ACCCTGCCGCTTACCGGATACCTGTCCGCCTTTCTCCCTTCGGGAAGCGTGGCGCTTTCTCATAGCTCAC
GCTGTAGGTATCTCAGTTCGGTGTAGGTCGTTCGCTCCAAGCTGGGCTGTGTGCACGAACCCCCCGTTCA
GCCCGACCGCTGCGCCTTATCCGGTAACTATCGTCTTGAGTCCAACCCGGTAAGACACGACTTATCGCCA
CTGGCAGCAGCCACTGGTAACAGGATTAGCAGAGCGAGGTATGTAGGCGGTGCTACAGAGTTCTTGAAGT
GGTGGCCTAACTACGGCTACACTAGAAGAACAGTATTTGGTATCTGCGCTCTGCTGAAGCCAGTTACCTT
CGGAAAAAGAGTTGGTAGCTCTTGATCCGGCAAACAAACCACCGCTGGTAGCGGTGGTTTTTTTGTTTGC
AAGCAGCAGATTACGCGCAGAAAAAAAGGATCTCAAGAAGATCCTTTGATCTTTTCTACGGGGTCTGACG
CTCAGTGGAACGAAAACTCACGTTAAGGGATTTTGGTCATGAGATTATCAAAAAGGATCTTCACCTAGAT
CCTTTTAAATTAAAAATGAAGTTTTAAATCAATCTAAAGTATATATGAGTAAACTTGGTCTGACAGTTAG
AAAAACTCATCGAGCATCAAATGAAACTGCAATTTATTCATATCAGGATTATCAATACCATATTTTTGAA
AAAGCCGTTTCTGTAATGAAGGAGAAAACTCACCGAGGCAGTTCCATAGGATGGCAAGATCCTGGTATCG
GTCTGCGATTCCGACTCGTCCAACATCAATACAACCTATTAATTTCCCCTCGTCAAAAATAAGGTTATCA
AGTGAGAAATCACCATGAGTGACGACTGAATCCGGTGAGAATGGCAAAAGTTTATGCATTTCTTTCCAGA
CTTGTTCAACAGGCCAGCCATTACGCTCGTCATCAAAATCACTCGCATCAACCAAACCGTTATTCATTCG
TGATTGCGCCTGAGCGAGACGAAATACGCGATCGCTGTTAAAAGGACAATTACAAACAGGAATCGAATGC
AACCGGCGCAGGAACACTGCCAGCGCATCAACAATATTTTCACCTGAATCAGGATATTCTTCTAATACCT
GGAATGCTGTTTTCCCAGGGATCGCAGTGGTGAGTAACCATGCATCATCAGGAGTACGGATAAAATGCTT
GATGGTCGGAAGAGGCATAAATTCCGTCAGCCAGTTTAGTCTGACCATCTCATCTGTAACATCATTGGCA
ACGCTACCTTTGCCATGTTTCAGAAACAACTCTGGCGCATCGGGCTTCCCATACAATCGATAGATTGTCG
CACCTGATTGCCCGACATTATCGCGAGCCCATTTATACCCATATAAATCAGCATCCATGTTGGAATTTAA
TCGCGGCCTAGAGCAAGACGTTTCCCGTTGAATATGGCTCATACTCTTCCTTTTTCAATATTATTGAAGC
ATTTATCAGGGTTATTGTCTCATGAGCGGATACATATTTGAATGTATTTAGAAAAATAAACAAATAGGGG
TTCCGCGCACATTTCCCCGAAAAGTGCCACCTGACGTCTAAGAAACCATTATTATCATGACATTAACCTA
TAAAAATAGGCGTATCACGAGGCCCTTTCGTC
