>Addgene plasmid #121223 | pUC57-Kan_BR29_00107301 | depositor partial sequence | sequence record 230698 | BR29_00107301
TTGGTCTCTAATGATTCCATTGGGTCCACAACAACATGGTACTGTTGCTGCTGCTAATAAAGCTGGTCAT
GCTAAAGCTGGTAATTGTGTTTGTCCACCAAGAAGAGGTGGTTTGTCTAAAAATAGATCTGCTAGATTGT
CTGCTAGAACTGATGATGATAATACTCCACAAGGTTTTCAATGTCCAAATTGTCATCATAATTCTCATTT
TTGTGATGATGGTTCTTGTGATACTCATACTACTACTTGGTGAGCTTAGAGACCAA
