>Addgene plasmid #121223 | pUC57-Kan_BR29_00107301 | depositor partial sequence | sequence record 230699 | empty_vector
TCGCGCGTTTCGGTGATGACGGTGAAAACCTCTGACACATGCAGCTCCCGGAGACGGTCACAGCTTGTCT
GTAAGCGGATGCCGGGAGCAGACAAGCCCGTCAGGGCGCGTCAGCGGGTGTTGGCGGGTGTCGGGGCTGG
CTTAACTATGCGGCATCAGAGCAGATTGTACTGAGAGTGCACCATATGCGGTGTGAAATACCGCACAGAT
GCGTAAGGAGAAAATACCGCATCAGGCGCCATTCGCCATTCAGGCTGCGCAACTGTTGGGAAGGGCGATC
GGTGCGGGCCTCTTCGCTATTACGCCAGCTGGCGAAAGGGGGATGTGCTGCAAGGCGATTAAGTTGGGTA
ACGCCAGGGTTTTCCCAGTCACGACGTTGTAAAACGACGGCCAGTGAATTGACGCGTATTGGGATATCCC
AATGGCGCGCCGAGCTTGGCTCGAGCATGGTCATAGCTGTTTCCTGTGTGAAATTGTTATCCGCTCACAA
TTCCACACAACATACGAGCCGGAAGCATAAAGTGTAAAGCCTGGGGTGCCTAATGAGTGAGCTAACTCAC
ATTAATTGCGTTGCGCTCACTGCCCGCTTTCCAGTCGGGAAACCTGTCGTGCCAGCTGCATTAATGAATC
GGCCAACGCGCGGGGAGAGGCGGTTTGCGTATTGGGCGCTCTTCCGCTTCCTCGCTCACTGACTCGCTGC
GCTCGGTCGTTCGGCTGCGGCGAGCGGTATCAGCTCACTCAAAGGCGGTAATACGGTTATCCACAGAATC
AGGGGATAACGCAGGAAAGAACATGTGAGCAAAAGGCCAGCAAAAGGCCAGGAACCGTAAAAAGGCCGCG
TTGCTGGCGTTTTTCCATAGGCTCCGCCCCCCTGACGAGCATCACAAAAATCGACGCTCAAGTCAGAGGT
GGCGAAACCCGACAGGACTATAAAGATACCAGGCGTTTCCCCCTGGAAGCTCCCTCGTGCGCTCTCCTGT
TCCGACCCTGCCGCTTACCGGATACCTGTCCGCCTTTCTCCCTTCGGGAAGCGTGGCGCTTTCTCATAGC
TCACGCTGTAGGTATCTCAGTTCGGTGTAGGTCGTTCGCTCCAAGCTGGGCTGTGTGCACGAACCCCCCG
TTCAGCCCGACCGCTGCGCCTTATCCGGTAACTATCGTCTTGAGTCCAACCCGGTAAGACACGACTTATC
GCCACTGGCAGCAGCCACTGGTAACAGGATTAGCAGAGCGAGGTATGTAGGCGGTGCTACAGAGTTCTTG
AAGTGGTGGCCTAACTACGGCTACACTAGAAGAACAGTATTTGGTATCTGCGCTCTGCTGAAGCCAGTTA
CCTTCGGAAAAAGAGTTGGTAGCTCTTGATCCGGCAAACAAACCACCGCTGGTAGCGGTGGTTTTTTTGT
TTGCAAGCAGCAGATTACGCGCAGAAAAAAAGGATCTCAAGAAGATCCTTTGATCTTTTCTACGGGGTCT
GACGCTCAGTGGAACGAAAACTCACGTTAAGGGATTTTGGTCATGAGATTATCAAAAAGGATCTTCACCT
AGATCCTTTTAAATTAAAAATGAAGTTTTAAATCAATCTAAAGTATATATGAGTAAACTTGGTCTGACAG
TTAGAAAAACTCATCGAGCATCAAATGAAACTGCAATTTATTCATATCAGGATTATCAATACCATATTTT
TGAAAAAGCCGTTTCTGTAATGAAGGAGAAAACTCACCGAGGCAGTTCCATAGGATGGCAAGATCCTGGT
ATCGGTCTGCGATTCCGACTCGTCCAACATCAATACAACCTATTAATTTCCCCTCGTCAAAAATAAGGTT
ATCAAGTGAGAAATCACCATGAGTGACGACTGAATCCGGTGAGAATGGCAAAAGTTTATGCATTTCTTTC
CAGACTTGTTCAACAGGCCAGCCATTACGCTCGTCATCAAAATCACTCGCATCAACCAAACCGTTATTCA
TTCGTGATTGCGCCTGAGCGAGACGAAATACGCGATCGCTGTTAAAAGGACAATTACAAACAGGAATCGA
ATGCAACCGGCGCAGGAACACTGCCAGCGCATCAACAATATTTTCACCTGAATCAGGATATTCTTCTAAT
ACCTGGAATGCTGTTTTCCCAGGGATCGCAGTGGTGAGTAACCATGCATCATCAGGAGTACGGATAAAAT
GCTTGATGGTCGGAAGAGGCATAAATTCCGTCAGCCAGTTTAGTCTGACCATCTCATCTGTAACATCATT
GGCAACGCTACCTTTGCCATGTTTCAGAAACAACTCTGGCGCATCGGGCTTCCCATACAATCGATAGATT
GTCGCACCTGATTGCCCGACATTATCGCGAGCCCATTTATACCCATATAAATCAGCATCCATGTTGGAAT
TTAATCGCGGCCTAGAGCAAGACGTTTCCCGTTGAATATGGCTCATACTCTTCCTTTTTCAATATTATTG
AAGCATTTATCAGGGTTATTGTCTCATGAGCGGATACATATTTGAATGTATTTAGAAAAATAAACAAATA
GGGGTTCCGCGCACATTTCCCCGAAAAGTGCCACCTGACGTCTAAGAAACCATTATTATCATGACATTAA
CCTATAAAAATAGGCGTATCACGAGGCCCTTTCGTC
