>Addgene plasmid #121223 | pUC57-Kan_BR29_00107301 | addgene partial sequence | sequence record 237760 | M13-F20 5'-TGTAAAACGACGGCCAGT-3'
TTGGTCTCTAATGATTCCATTGGGTCCACAACAACATGGTACTGTTGCTGCTGCTAATAAAGCTGGTCAT
GCTAAAGCTGGTAATTGTGTTTGTCCACCAAGAAGAGGTGGTTTGTCTAAAAATAGATCTGCTAGATTGT
CTGCTAGAACTGATGATGATAATACTCCACAAGGTTTTCAATGTCCAAATTGTCATCATAATTCTCATTT
TTGTGATGATGGTTCTTGTGATACTCATACTACTACTTGGTGAGCTTAGAGACCAAGTTCCATCCCAATG
GCGCGCCGAGCTTGGCTCGAGCATGGTCATAGCTGTTTCCTGTGTGAAATTGTTATCCGCTCACAATTCC
ACACAACATACGAGCCGGAAGCATAAAGTGTAAAGCCTGGGGTGCCTAATGAGTGAGCTAACTCACATTA
ATTGCGTTGCGCTCACTGCCCGCTTTCCAGTCGGGAAACCTGTCGTGCCAGCTGCATTAATGAATCGGCC
AACGCGCGGGGAGAGGCGGTTTGCGTATTGGGCGCTCTTCCGCTTCCTCGCTCACTGACTCGCTGCGCTC
GGTCGTTCGGCTGCGGCGAGCGGTATCAGCTCACTCAAAGGCGGTAATACGGTTATCCACAGAATCAGGG
GATAACGCAGGAAAGAACATGTGAGCAAAAGGCCAGCAAAAGGCCAGGAACCGTAAAAAGGCCGCGTTGC
TGGCGTTTTTCCATAGGCTCCGCCCCCCTGACGAGCATCACAAAAATCGACGCTCAAGTCAG
